>Addgene plasmid #174388 | pMD18-T-pyrF | addgene full sequence | sequence record 343843 | Addgene NGS Result
GTACCTCGTATGCCGCCTTCTCGATTATCGCGGCGGGGGCAACCTACCGTTCCGGGTGGATTAGCGACCG
ACTCGGCGTCCGACGGTGGTTCCTCGTCTCGCCGCTTCTCGTCGCCGTGTCCTACGCCGTGCTCCCAATC
TTCGGTCCACTGGCGTTCCCGGTATTTGCCGTCGTTCGCGGCGTAAACAACGTCTCGGGCGTCCTCGGAA
ACCAGTACATCAACGACCGTGTCGACTCGGTTGGGCGCGCAACCGTCCTCTCCGCCGCCGGGATGCTCTA
CTCGCTCGCCGTCGTTCCGTTCGAACTCGCGGGTGGTGTCGTCGCCGACGTGGTCTCTCCAACCGGCGCA
CTCGCCCTATTCGGCGGGGTTCTTGCGGTCGGTGCAGGCGTGTTGTGGGTTGTCGAACGCCCAATCTGAG
TTTTCTTGTGTGCGGTTCCCTTGCGTACAGTTCCCAGCGACCTTCCCGGCTGCGACGAAGGGAAAACCCC
TTACATACGGTCGTCGCACTCGCGGGCAATGGGCTTCTTTGACGACCTTCAGGACCGCATCGAGAAGGTG
GACAGTGTCGTCTCGGTCGGACTCGACGCCGACCTCGACCGGATTCCCGAACACCTCCGCGACGAGGACC
TGCCGCGGTGGGCGTTCAACCGCCGCATCATCGACGCGACGCACGAACACGCGGCGGCCTACAAGCCGAA
CGCGGCCTTCTACGAGGACGAAGACGGCTGGCGCTCGCTCCGCGAGACCATCGCCTACGCACACGGAAAG
GATGTTCCCGTCCTCCTCGACGCCAAGCGCGCCGACATCGGCAACACGACGCGACAGTACGCGAACCTGC
TTGACGACGCCGATGCCATCACCGTCAACCCCTACATGGGCCGCGATTCCATCCAGCCGTTCCTCGCCCG
CGAGGACAAGGGCGTGTTCGTCCTCTGTCGCACCTCTAACCCGGGCAGCGCGGACCTCCAGTCGCTCGAA
CTCGCCTCCGGAGAACCCCTGTACGAGCGCGTCGCGGCGCTCTGCGACCTCTGGAACGAAAACGACAACG
TCGGACTCGTCGTCGGCGCGACCGGCCCCGAAGAGTTGGAAGACCTCCGCGAGCAGGTCCCCGACCTGCC
GTTTCTCGTCCCCGGCGTCGGCGCACAGGGTGGCGATGCCGAGGCGGCAGTCGAGTACGGACTGGCAGAC
GGCGTCGGTCTCGTGAACTCCTCACGCGGCATCATCTTCGCCGGCGAAGACCAGGGAGAACACTTCGACA
AGGCTGCGGGACAGGCGGCGAAGCGACTCAAAGAGCGGCTGAACCAGTACCGGTAAGTCTGCGGAAATCA
CAGACTGGCACTGGACTGTACCGCTCTCGGCGGGACGTTTACCAGCGTGCGTCACCAACTACGTCCGTGG
ACCGAGACCGACTTATCATGGGCCTCGCGGCGGTGTTCGCGGGTATTACCATGCTCCTCGTCGTGTTGGC
ATTCGCCTACCGACAGCTGTTGTTGTTGTTCGTAGCTGTGCCCTTCGGCGCGACGACGTACTTCATGTAC
TCGGACGTGAGCGGCCGGTTCGAAGAACGGTTTAGACGGCGAGTTCAGGCGGATGCTGGCGGGGTCGGCT
TTCAGTCGGGCGGTGGCGGCCCACAGCAGCGCGAAACCGGCGGGTTCGGTGCAGGGCCACGACGTGGTCC
CCGAGAAGGCCCCGGTGCAGGACGGTTCGGGCGCGCCGGACGACAGGGTGGACCGCAAAGTGGCGCACGT
ACTGAAATCTCTAGAGGATCCCCGGGTACCGAGCTCGAATTCGTAATCATGGTCATAGCTGTTTCCTGTG
TGAAATTGTTATCCGCTCACAATTCCACACAACATACGAGCCGGAAGCATAAAGTGTAAAGCCTGGGGTG
CCTAATGAGTGAGCTAACTCACATTAATTGCGTTGCGCTCACTGCCCGCTTTCCAGTCGGGAAACCTGTC
GTGCCAGCTGCATTAATGAATCGGCCAACGCGCGGGGAGAGGCGGTTTGCGTATTGGGCGCTCTTCCGCT
TCCTCGCTCACTGACTCGCTGCGCTCGGTCGTTCGGCTGCGGCGAGCGGTATCAGCTCACTCAAAGGCGG
TAATACGGTTATCCACAGAATCAGGGGATAACGCAGGAAAGAACATGTGAGCAAAAGGCCAGCAAAAGGC
CAGGAACCGTAAAAAGGCCGCGTTGCTGGCGTTTTTCCATAGGCTCCGCCCCCCTGACGAGCATCACAAA
AATCGACGCTCAAGTCAGAGGTGGCGAAACCCGACAGGACTATAAAGATACCAGGCGTTTCCCCCTGGAA
GCTCCCTCGTGCGCTCTCCTGTTCCGACCCTGCCGCTTACCGGATACCTGTCCGCCTTTCTCCCTTCGGG
AAGCGTGGCGCTTTCTCATAGCTCACGCTGTAGGTATCTCAGTTCGGTGTAGGTCGTTCGCTCCAAGCTG
GGCTGTGTGCACGAACCCCCCGTTCAGCCCGACCGCTGCGCCTTATCCGGTAACTATCGTCTTGAGTCCA
ACCCGGTAAGACACGACTTATCGCCACTGGCAGCAGCCACTGGTAACAGGATTAGCAGAGCGAGGTATGT
AGGCGGTGCTACAGAGTTCTTGAAGTGGTGGCCTAACTACGGCTACACTAGAAGAACAGTATTTGGTATC
TGCGCTCTGCTGAAGCCAGTTACCTTCGGAAAAAGAGTTGGTAGCTCTTGATCCGGCAAACAAACCACCG
CTGGTAGCGGTGGTTTTTTTGTTTGCAAGCAGCAGATTACGCGCAGAAAAAAAGGATCTCAAGAAGATCC
TTTGATCTTTTCTACGGGGTCTGACGCTCAGTGGAACGAAAACTCACGTTAAGGGATTTTGGTCATGAGA
TTATCAAAAAGGATCTTCACCTAGATCCTTTTAAATTAAAAATGAAGTTTTAAATCAATCTAAAGTATAT
ATGAGTAAACTTGGTCTGACAGTTACCAATGCTTAATCAGTGAGGCACCTATCTCAGCGATCTGTCTATT
TCGTTCATCCATAGTTGCCTGACTCCCCGTCGTGTAGATAACTACGATACGGGAGGGCTTACCATCTGGC
CCCAGTGCTGCAATGATACCGCGAGACCCACGCTCACCGGCTCCAGATTTATCAGCAATAAACCAGCCAG
CCGGAAGGGCCGAGCGCAGAAGTGGTCCTGCAACTTTATCCGCCTCCATCCAGTCTATTAATTGTTGCCG
GGAAGCTAGAGTAAGTAGTTCGCCAGTTAATAGTTTGCGCAACGTTGTTGCCATTGCTACAGGCATCGTG
GTGTCACGCTCGTCGTTTGGTATGGCTTCATTCAGCTCCGGTTCCCAACGATCAAGGCGAGTTACATGAT
CCCCCATGTTGTGCAAAAAAGCGGTTAGCTCCTTCGGTCCTCCGATCGTTGTCAGAAGTAAGTTGGCCGC
AGTGTTATCACTCATGGTTATGGCAGCACTGCATAATTCTCTTACTGTCATGCCATCCGTAAGATGCTTT
TCTGTGACTGGTGAGTACTCAACCAAGTCATTCTGAGAATAGTGTATGCGGCGACCGAGTTGCTCTTGCC
CGGCGTCAATACGGGATAATACCGCGCCACATAGCAGAACTTTAAAAGTGCTCATCATTGGAAAACGTTC
TTCGGGGCGAAAACTCTCAAGGATCTTACCGCTGTTGAGATCCAGTTCGATGTAACCCACTCGTGCACCC
AACTGATCTTCAGCATCTTTTACTTTCACCAGCGTTTCTGGGTGAGCAAAAACAGGAAGGCAAAATGCCG
CAAAAAAGGGAATAAGGGCGACACGGAAATGTTGAATACTCATACTCTTCCTTTTTCAATATTATTGAAG
CATTTATCAGGGTTATTGTCTCATGAGCGGATACATATTTGAATGTATTTAGAAAAATAAACAAATAGGG
GTTCCGCGCACATTTCCCCGAAAAGTGCCACCTGACGTCTAAGAAACCATTATTATCATGACATTAACCT
ATAAAAATAGGCGTATCACGAGGCCCTTTCGTCTCGCGCGTTTCGGTGATGACGGTGAAAACCTCTGACA
CATGCAGCTCCCGGAGACGGTCACAGCTTGTCTGTAAGCGGATGCCGGGAGCAGACAAGCCCGTCAGGGC
GCGTCAGCGGGTGTTGGCGGGTGTCGGGGCTGGCTTAACTATGCGGCATCAGAGCAGATTGTACTGAGAG
TGCACCATATGCGGTGTGAAATACCGCACAGATGCGTAAGGAGAAAATACCGCATCAGGCGCCATTCGCC
ATTCAGGCTGCGCAACTGTTGGGAAGGGCGATCGGTGCGGGCCTCTTCGCTATTACGCCAGCTGGCGAAA
GGGGGATGTGCTGCAAGGCGATTAAGTTGGGTAACGCCAGGGTTTTCCCAGTCACGACGTTGTAAAACGA
CGGCCAGTGCCAAGCTTGCATGCCTGCAGGTCGACGATTGCGTACATCCTCGACCAGCCGATACTCCGTG
CTGTCGCAGTGGACCTTGGTATCCCCGAGTCAGCGACAAATACGGCCGTGA
Features (pLannotate 1.2.2; 13 found; start..end, strand, type, name):
    519..1313    +  CDS            pyrF: PYRF_HALLT - Protein inferred from homology: Swiss-Prot protein existence level 3. From Halorubrum lacusprofundi (strain ATCC 49239 / DSM 5036 / JCM 8891 / ACAM 34).
   1759..1792    -  misc_feature   MCS (fragment): pUC18/19 multiple cloning site
   1826..1842    -  protein_bind   lac operator: The lac repressor binds to the lac operator to inhibit transcription in E. coli. This inhibition can be relieved by adding lactose or isopropyl-β-D-thiogalactopyranoside (IPTG). lac repressor encoded by lacI
   1850..1880    -  promoter       lac promoter: promoter for the E. coli lac operon
   1895..1916    -  protein_bind   CAP binding site: CAP binding activates transcription in the presence of cAMP. E. coli catabolite activator protein
   1929..2021    -  CDS            lacI (fragment): lac repressor; lacI; The lac repressor binds to the lac operator to inhibit transcription in E. coli. This inhibition can be relieved by adding lactose or isopropyl-β-D-thiogalactopyranoside (IPTG).
   2204..2792    -  rep_origin     ori: high-copy-number ColE1/pMB1/pBR322/pUC origin of replication
   2963..3823    -  CDS            AmpR: β-lactamase; bla; confers resistance to ampicillin, carbenicillin, and related antibiotics
   3824..3928    -  promoter       AmpR promoter: bla
   4023..4058    +  CDS            rop (fragment): Rop protein, which maintains plasmids at low copy number; rop
   4160..4259    +  misc_feature   bom (fragment): basis of mobility region from pBR322
   4265..4419    -  CDS            lacZα (fragment): LacZα fragment of β-galactosidase; lacZ fragment
   4422..4445    -  misc_feature   MCS (fragment): pUC18/19 multiple cloning site
