[The description below was written by a language model from this plasmid's Addgene catalogue record and pLannotate feature annotations shown in this document.]
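Description:
pMD18-T-pyrF is a 4.5 kb E. coli cloning plasmid built on the pMD18 (pUC-type T-vector) backbone and modified to carry the pyrF gene together with its native promoter. It replicates through a high-copy ColE1/pUC origin and is selected with ampicillin via the bla (AmpR) gene and its own promoter. No haloarchaeal replication origin is annotated, which fits its listed role as a template for cloning fragments intended for chromosomal integration into Haloferax mediterranei, rather than as a vector that replicates in the archaeal host.

The insert is an approximately 0.8 kb pyrF open reading frame. The automated annotation identified it by homology to the Halorubrum lacusprofundi protein, but that is only the closest database match; the record does not explicitly state the source organism of the gene. pyrF encodes orotidine-5'-phosphate decarboxylase, a pyrimidine biosynthesis enzyme widely used in haloarchaeal genetics as a bidirectional marker. It restores uracil prototrophy in a pyrF-deleted strain, and it can be counter-selected with 5-fluoroorotic acid, allowing pop-in/pop-out genome editing. The native promoter is not annotated as a separate feature and presumably lies in the sequence upstream of the coding region.

The insert is flanked by split fragments of the pUC18/19 multiple cloning site and a lacZα fragment, indicating insertion into the cloning region. The lac promoter, lac operator and CAP binding site remain as backbone elements, alongside small lacI, rop and bom remnants that are not functionally relevant. The plasmid comes from work on CRISPRi-mediated redirection of carbon flux to improve PHBV biopolymer production in haloarchaea.
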