Addgene plasmid #174388: pMD18-T-pyrF
Purpose: modified pMD18-T containing pyrF and its native promoter, Ampr
Depositing lab: Jing Han. Depositing organization: Institute of Microbiology, Chinese Academy of Sciences. Publication: Optimising PHBV biopolymer production in haloarchaea via CRISPRi-mediated redirection of carbon flux. Lin L, Chen J, Mitra R, Gao Q, Cheng F, Xu T, Zuo Z, Xiang H, Han J. Commun Biol. 2021 Aug 25;4(1):1007. doi: 10.1038/s42003-021-02541-z. PubMed 34433872.
Backbone
  Vector backbone: pMD18
  Vector type: Bacterial Expression ; Template for cloning fragments for chromosomal integration into Haloferax mediterranei
Growth in bacteria
  Bacterial resistance: Ampicillin, 100 μg/mL
  Growth temperature: 37°C
  Growth strain: DH5alpha
  Copy number: High Copy
Gene/Insert
  Gene/Insert name: pyrF
Terms and licenses: Academic/Nonprofit Terms; Industry Terms: Not Available to Industry
How to cite: pMD18-T-pyrF was a gift from Jing Han (Addgene plasmid # 174388 ; http://n2t.net/addgene:174388 ; RRID:Addgene_174388)
